>Addgene plasmid #62681 | pARB (pKD-G2) | depositor full sequence | sequence record 115725 | pARB (pKD-G2) sequence 6836 bps
AGCGCCCAATACGCAAACCGCCTCTCCCCGCGCGTTGGCCGATTCATTAATGCAGCTGGCACGACAGGTT
TCCCGACTGGAAAGCGGGCAGTGAGCGCAACGCAATTAATGTGAGTTAGCTCACTCATTAGGCACCCCAG
GCTTTACACTTTATGCTTCCGGCTCGTATGTTGTGTGGAATTGTGAGCGGATAACAATTTCACACAGGAA
ACAGCTATGACCATGATTACGCCAAGCTTGCATGCCTGCAGGTCGACTCTAGTTATTAATAGTAATCAAT
TACGGGGTCATTAGTTCATAGCCCATATATGGAGTTCCGCGTTACATAACTTACGGTAAATGGCCCGCCT
GGCTGACCGCCCAACGACCCCCGCCCATTGACGTCAATAATGACGTATGTTCCCATAGTAACGCCAATAG
GGACTTTCCATTGACGTCAATGGGTGGAGTATTTACGGTAAACTGCCCACTTGGCAGTACATCAAGTGTA
TCATATGCCAAGTACGCCCCCTATTGACGTCAATGACGGTAAATGGCCCGCCTGGCATTATGCCCAGTAC
ATGACCTTATGGGACTTTCCTACTTGGCAGTACATCTACGTATTAGTCATCGCTATTACCATGGTCGAGG
TGAGCCCCACGTTCTGCTTCACTCTCCCCATCTCCCCCCCCTCCCCACCCCCAATTTTGTATTTATTTAT
TTTTTAATTATTTTGTGCAGCGATGGGGGCGGGGGGGGGGGGGGCGCGCGCCAGGCGGGGCGGGGCGGGG
CGAGGGGCGGGGCGGGGCGAGGCGGAGAGGTGCGGCGGCAGCCAATCAGAGCGGCGCGCTCCGAAAGTTT
CCTTTTATGGCGAGGCGGCGGCGGCGGCGGCCCTATAAAAAGCGAAGCGCGCGGCGGGCGGGAGTCGCTG
CGTTGCCTTCGCCCCGTGCCCCGCTCCGCGCCGCCTCGCGCCGCCCGCCCCGGCTCTGACTGACCGCGTT
ACTCCCACAGGTGAGCGGGCGGGACGGCCCTTCTCCTCCGGGCTGTAATTAGCGCTTGGTTTAATGACGG
CTCGTTTCTTTTCTGTGGCTGCGTGAAAGCCTTAAAGGGCTCCGGGAGGGCCCTTTGTGCGGGGGGGAGC
GGCTCGGGGGGTGCGTGCGTGTGTGTGTGCGTGGGGAGCGCCGCGTGCGGCCCGCGCTGCCCGGCGGCTG
TGAGCGCTGCGGGCGCGGCGCGGGGCTTTGTGCGCTCCGCGTGTGCGCGAGGGGAGCGCGGCCGGGGGCG
GTGCCCCGCGGTGCGGGGGGGCTGCGAGGGGAACAAAGGCTGCGTGCGGGGTGTGTGCGTGGGGGGGTGA
GCAGGGGGTGTGGGCGCGGCGGTCGGGCTGTAACCCCCCCCTGCACCCCCCTCCCCGAGTTGCTGAGCAC
GGCCCGGCTTCGGGTGCGGGGCTCCGTGCGGGGCGTGGCGCGGGGCTCGCCGTGCCGGGCGGGGGGTGGC
GGCAGGTGGGGGTGCCGGGCGGGGCGGGGCCGCCTCGGGCCGGGGAGGGCTCGGGGGAGGGGCGCGGCGG
CCCCGGAGCGCCGGCGGCTGTCGAGGCGCGGCGAGCCGCAGCCATTGCCTTTTATGGTAATCGTGCGAGA
GGGCGCAGGGACTTCCTTTGTCCCAAATCTGGCGGAGCCGAAATCTGGGAGGCGCCGCCGCACCCCCTCT
AGCGGGCGCGGGCGAAGCGGTGCGGCGCCGGCAGGAAGGAAATGGGCGGGGAGGGCCTTCGTGCGTCGCC
GCGCCGCCGTCCCCTTCTCCATCTCCAGCCTCGGGGCTGCCGCAGGGGGACGGCTGCCTTCGGGGGGGAC
GGGGCAGGGCGGGGTTCGGCTTCTGGCGTGTGACCGGCGGCTCTAGAGCCTCTGCTAACCATGTTCATGC
CTTCTTCTTTTTCCTACAGCTCCTGGGCAACGTGCTGGTTATTGTGCTGTCTCATCATTTTGGCAAAGAA
TTGGGATCCACCGGTCGCCACCATGGTGAGCAAGGGCGAGGAGGTCATCAAAGAGTTCATGCGCTTCAAG
GTGCGCATGGAGGGCTCCATGAACGGCCACGAGTTCGAGATCGAGGGCGAGGGCGAGGGCCGCCCCTACG
AGGGCACCCAGACCGCCAAGCTGAAGGTGACCAAGGGCGGCCCCCTGCCCTTCGCCTGGGACATCCTGTC
CCCCCAGTTCATGTACGGCTCCAAGGCGTACGTGAAGCACCCCGCCGACATCCCCGATTACAAGAAGCTG
TCCTTCCCCGAGGGCTTCAAGTGGGAGCGCGTGATGAACTTCGAGGACGGCGGTCTGGTGACCGTGACCC
AGGACTCCTCCCTGCAGGACGGCACGCTGATCTACAAGGTGAAGATGCGCGGCACCAACTTCCCCCCCGA
CGGCCCCGTAATGCAGAAGAAGACCATGGGCTGGGAGGCCTCCACCGAGCGCCTGTACCCCCGCGACGGC
GTGCTGAAGGGCGAGATCCACCAGGCCCTGAAGCTGAAGGACGGCGGCCACTACCTGGTGGAGTTCAAGA
CCATCTACATGGCCAAGAAGCCCGTGCAACTGCCCGGCTACTACTACGTGGACACCAAGCTGGACATCAC
CTCCCACAACGAGGACTACACCATCGTGGAACAGTACGAGCGCTCCGAGGGCCGCCACCACCTGTTCCTG
GGGCATGGCACCGGCAGCACCGGCAGCGGCAGCTCCGGCACCGCCTCCTCCGAGGACAACAACATGGCCG
TCATCAAAGAGTTCATGCGCTTCAAGGTGCGCATGGAGGGCTCCATGAACGGCCACGAGTTCGAGATCGA
GGGCGAGGGCGAGGGCCGCCCCTACGAGGGCACCCAGACCGCCAAGCTGAAGGTGACCAAGGGCGGCCCC
CTGCCCTTCGCCTGGGACATCCTGTCCCCCCAGTTCATGTACGGCTCCAAGGCGTACGTGAAGCACCCCG
CCGACATCCCCGATTACAAGAAGCTGTCCTTCCCCGAGGGCTTCAAGTGGGAGCGCGTGATGAACTTCGA
GGACGGCGGTCTGGTGACCGTGACCCAGGACTCCTCCCTGCAGGACGGCACGCTGATCTACAAGGTGAAG
ATGCGCGGCACCAACTTCCCCCCCGACGGCCCCGTAATGCAGAAGAAGACCATGGGCTGGGAGGCCTCCA
CCGAGCGCCTGTACCCCCGCGACGGCGTGCTGAAGGGCGAGATCCACCAGGCCCTGAAGCTGAAGGACGG
CGGCCACTACCTGGTGGAGTTCAAGACCATCTACATGGCCAAGAAGCCCGTGCAACTGCCCGGCTACTAC
TACGTGGACACCAAGCTGGACATCACCTCCCACAACGAGGACTACACCATCGTGGAACAGTACGAGCGCT
CCGAGGGCCGCCACCACCTGTTCCTGTACGGCATGGACGAGCTGTACAAGTAAGCTAAGCACTTCGTGGC
CGTCGATCGTTTAAAGGGAGGTAGTGAGTCGACCAGTGGATCCTGGAGGCTTGCTGAAGGCTGTATGCTG
TGTAGTTGTACTCCAGCTTGTGTTTTGGCCACTGACTGACACAAGCTGGTACAACTACACAGGACACAAG
GCCTGTTACTAGCACTCACATGGAACAAATGGCCCAGATCTGGCCGCACTCGAGATATCTAGACCCAGCT
TTCTTGTACAAGTAAAGCGGCCGGCCGCGACTCTAGATCATAATCAGCCATACCACATTTGTAGAGGTTT
TACTTGCTTTAAAAAACCTCCCACACCTCCCCCTGAACCTGAAACATAAAATGAATGCAATTGTTGTTGT
TAACTTGTTTATTGCAGCTTATAATGGTTACAAATAAAGCAATAGCATCACAAATTTCACAAATAAAGCA
TTTTTTTCACTGCATTCTAGTTGTGGTTTGTCCAAACTCATCAATGTATCTTAAGGCGTAAATTGTAAGC
GTTAATGATCCACTAGAGGATCCCCGGGTACCGAGCTCGAATTCACTGGCCGTCGTTTTACAACGTCGTG
ACTGGGAAAACCCTGGCGTTACCCAACTTAATCGCCTTGCAGCACATCCCCCTTTCGCCAGCTGGCGTAA
TAGCGAAGAGGCCCGCACCGATCGCCCTTCCCAACAGTTGCGCAGCCTGAATGGCGAATGGCGCCTGATG
CGGTATTTTCTCCTTACGCATCTGTGCGGTATTTCACACCGCATA
[142 nt withheld, positions 4176-4317]
C
[141 nt withheld, positions 4319-4459]
CCTTTGACGTTGGAGTCCACGTTCTTT
[37 nt withheld, positions 4487-4523]
ACCCTATCTCGGGCTATTCTTTTGATTTATAAGGGATTTTGCCGATTTCGGCCTATTGGTTAAAAAATGA
GCTGATTTAACAAAAATTTAACGCGAATTTTAACAAAATATTAACGTTTACAATTTTATGGTGCACTCTC
AGTACAATCTGCTCTGATGCCGCATAGTTAAGCCAGCCCCGACACCCGCCAACACCCGCTGACGCGCCCT
GACGGGCTTGTCTGCTCCCGGCATCCGCTTACAGACAAGCTGTGACCGTCTCCGGGAGCTGCATGTGTCA
GAGGTTTTCACCGTCATCACCGAAACGCGCGAGACGAAAGGGCCTCGTGATACGCCTATTTTTATAGGTT
AATGTCATGATAATAATGGTTTCTTAGACGTCAGGTGGCACTTTTCGGGGAAATGTGCGCGGAACCCCTA
TTTGTTTATTTTTCTAAATACATTCAAATATGTATCCGCTCATGAGACAATAACCCTGATAAATGCTTCA
ATAATATTGAAAAAGGAAGAGTATGAGTATTCAACATTTCCGTGTCGCCCTTATTCCCTTTTTTGCGGCA
TTTTGCCTTCCTGTTTTTGCTCACCCAGAAACGCTGGTGAAAGTAAAAGATGCTGAAGATCAGTTGGGTG
CACGAGTGGGTTACATCGAACTGGATCTCAACAGCGGTAAGATCCTTGAGAGTTTTCGCCCCGAAGAACG
TTTTCCAATGATGAGCACTTTTAAAGTTCTGCTATGTGGCGCGGTATTATCCCGTATTGACGCCGGGCAA
GAGCAACTCGGTCGCCGCATACACTATTCTCAGAATGACTTGGTTGAGTACTCACCAGTCACAGAAAAGC
ATCTTACGGATGGCATGACAGTAAGAGAATTATGCAGTGCTGCCATAACCATGAGTGATAACACTGCGGC
CAACTTACTTCTGACAACGATCGGAGGACCGAAGGAGCTAACCGCTTTTTTGCACAACATGGGGGATCAT
GTAACTCGCCTTGATCGTTGGGAACCGGAGCTGAATGAAGCCATACCAAACGACGAGCGTGACACCACGA
TGCCTGTAGCAATGGCAACAACGTTGCGCAAACTATTAACTGGCGAACTACTTACTCTAGCTTCCCGGCA
ACAATTAATAGACTGGATGGAGGCGGATAAAGTTGCAGGACCACTTCTGCGCTCGGCCCTTCCGGCTGGC
TGGTTTATTGCTGATAAATCTGGAGCCGGTGAGCGTGGGTCTCGCGGTATCATTGCAGCACTGGGGCCAG
ATGGTAAGCCCTCCCGTATCGTAGTTATCTACACGACGGGGAGTCAGGCAACTATGGATGAACGAAATAG
ACAGATCGCTGAGATAGGTGCCTCACTGATTAAGCATTGGTAACTGTCAGACCAAGTTTACTCATATATA
CTTTAGATTGATTTAAAACTTCATTTTTAATTTAAAAGGATCTAGGTGAAGATCCTTTTTGATAATCTCA
TGACCAAAATCCCTTAACGTGAGTTTTCGTTCCACTGAGCGTCAGACCCCGTAGAAAAGATCAAAGGATC
TTCTTGAGATCCTTTTTTTCTGCGCGTAATCTGCTGCTTGCAAACAAAAAAACCACCGCTACCAGCGGTG
GTTTGTTTGCCGGATCAAGAGCTACCAACTCTTTTTCCGAAGGTAACTGGCTTCAGCAGAGCGCAGATAC
CAAATACTGTCCTTCTAGTGTAGCCGTAGTTAGGCCACCACTTCAAGAACTCTGTAGCACCGCCTACATA
CCTCGCTCTGCTAATCCTGTTACCAGTGGCTGCTGCCAGTGGCGATAAGTCGTGTCTTACCGGGTTGGAC
TCAAGACGATAGTTACCGGATAAGGCGCAGCGGTCGGGCTGAACGGGGGGTTCGTGCACACAGCCCAGCT
TGGAGCGAACGACCTACACCGAACTGAGATACCTACAGCGTGAGCTATGAGAAAGCGCCACGCTTCCCGA
AGGGAGAAAGGCGGACAGGTATCCGGTAAGCGGCAGGGTCGGAACAGGAGAGCGCACGAGGGAGCTTCCA
GGGGGAAACGCCTGGTATCTTTATAGTCCTGTCGGGTTTCGCCACCTCTGACTTGAGCGTCGATTTTTGT
GATGCTCGTCAGGGGGGCGGAGCCTATGGAAAAACGCCAGCAACGCGGCCTTTTTACGGTTCCTGGCCTT
TTGCTGGCCTTTTGCTCACATGTTCTTTCCTGCGTTATCCCCTGATTCTGTGGATAACCGTATTACCGCC
TTTGAGTGAGCTGATACCGCTCGCCGCAGCCGAACGACCGAGCGCAGCGAGTCAGTGAGCGAGGAAGCGG
AAG
Features (pLannotate 1.2.2; 24 found; start..end, strand, type, name):
      2..94      +  CDS            lacI (fragment): lac repressor; lacI; The lac repressor binds to the lac operator to inhibit transcription in E. coli. This inhibition can be relieved by adding lactose or isopropyl-β-D-thiogalactopyranoside (IPTG).
    107..128     +  protein_bind   CAP binding site: CAP binding activates transcription in the presence of cAMP. E. coli catabolite activator protein
    143..173     +  promoter       lac promoter: promoter for the E. coli lac operon
    181..197     +  protein_bind   lac operator: The lac repressor binds to the lac operator to inhibit transcription in E. coli. This inhibition can be relieved by adding lactose or isopropyl-β-D-thiogalactopyranoside (IPTG). lac repressor encoded by lacI
    234..262     -  misc_feature   MCS (fragment): pUC18/19 multiple cloning site
    320..623     +  enhancer       CMV enhancer: human cytomegalovirus immediate early enhancer
    625..900     +  promoter       chicken β-actin promoter: No description available
    901..1909    +  intron         chimeric intron: chimera between introns from chicken β-actin and rabbit β-globin
   1983..3410    +  CDS            tdTomato: tdTomato is a basic (constitutively fluorescent) orange fluorescent protein published in 2004, derived from Discosoma sp.. It is reported to be a somewhat slowly-maturing tandem dimer with low acid sensitivity.
   3473..3499    +  ncRNA          5' miR-155: sequence upstream of the precursor of mouse miR-155 microRNA (Uva et al., 2013) miRNA
   3501..3522    -  CDS            VN155(I152L) (fragment): improved N-terminal fragment of mVenus for use in bimolecular fluorescence complementation (BiFC) (Kodama and Hu, 2010)
   3563..3604    +  ncRNA          3' miR-155: sequence downstream of the precursor of mouse miR-155 microRNA (Uva et al., 2013) miRNA
   3633..3651    -  protein_bind   attB2 (fragment): mutant version of attB; recombination site for the Gateway® BP reaction BP Clonase™
   3676..3759    +  CDS            large T antigen (fragment): large T antigen from SV40 (simian virus 40)
   3782..3903    +  polyA_signal   SV40 poly(A) signal: SV40 polyadenylation signal
   3933..3964    -  misc_feature   MCS (fragment): pUC18/19 multiple cloning site
   3961..4118    +  CDS            lacZα (fragment): LacZα fragment of β-galactosidase; lacZ fragment
   4124..4175    -  misc_feature   bom (fragment): basis of mobility region from pBR322
   4194..4574    +  rep_origin     M13 ori (sequence partly withheld): M13 bacteriophage origin of replication; arrow indicates direction of (+) strand synthesis
   4650..4699    -  misc_feature   bom (fragment): basis of mobility region from pBR322
   4801..4836    -  CDS            rop (fragment): Rop protein, which maintains plasmids at low copy number; rop
   4931..5035    +  promoter       AmpR promoter: bla
   5036..5896    +  CDS            AmpR: β-lactamase; bla; confers resistance to ampicillin, carbenicillin, and related antibiotics
   6067..6655    +  rep_origin     ori: high-copy-number ColE1/pMB1/pBR322/pUC origin of replication
