[The description below was written by a language model from this plasmid's Addgene catalogue record and pLannotate feature annotations shown in this document.]
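Description:
pARB (pKD-G2) is a 6,836 bp mammalian expression and RNAi plasmid built on the pUC119 backbone. It is propagated in E. coli as a high-copy plasmid through the ColE1/pUC-type origin and selected with ampicillin via the β-lactamase (AmpR) gene and its own promoter. The backbone also carries an M13 phage origin, which allows single-stranded DNA production with helper phage. Remnants of the lac promoter/operator, lacZα and the pUC multiple cloning site flank the inserted cassette.

The payload is a single Pol II transcription unit driven by the CAG promoter/enhancer, annotated here as the CMV immediate-early enhancer, the chicken β-actin promoter and the chimeric β-actin/β-globin intron, which together give strong, broadly active expression. This drives the tdTomato coding sequence, an orange-red tandem-dimer fluorescent protein. It is followed in the 3′ region of the same transcript by an artificial microRNA, amiR-eGFP419, and then an SV40 polyadenylation signal. The amiRNA is embedded between 5′ and 3′ flanking sequences from mouse miR-155, which direct processing of the hairpin by the endogenous microRNA machinery. The short antisense match annotated as an mVenus fragment between these flanks most likely reflects the eGFP-targeting guide sequence rather than a real coding element. A partial attB2 site downstream is probably left over from Gateway cloning.

Because tdTomato and the amiRNA come from one transcript, red fluorescence marks cells expressing the knockdown cassette while eGFP is silenced. The associated work used such constructs to compare artificial miRNA architectures for knockdown efficiency and unwanted effects in mice.
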