Addgene plasmid #62681: pARB (pKD-G2)
Purpose: Mammalian expression of amiR-eGFP with a tdTomato gene from the broadly active CAG promoter/enhancer
Depositing lab: Masato Ohtsuka. Depositing organization: Tokai University. Publication: Assessment of Artificial MiRNA Architectures for Higher Knockdown Efficiencies without the Undesired Effects in Mice. Miura H, Inoko H, Tanaka M, Nakaoka H, Kimura M, Gurumurthy CB, Sato M, Ohtsuka M. PLoS One. 2015 Aug 18;10(8):e0135919. doi: 10.1371/journal.pone.0135919. eCollection 2015. PubMed 26285215.
Backbone
  Vector backbone: pUC119
  Total vector size (bp): 6836
  Vector type: Mammalian Expression, RNAi
Growth in bacteria
  Bacterial resistance: Ampicillin, 100 μg/mL
  Growth temperature: 37°C
  Growth strain: DH5alpha
  Copy number: High Copy
Gene/Insert
  Gene/Insert name: tdTomato/amiR-eGFP419
  gRNA/shRNA sequence: TGTAGTTGTACTCCAGCTTGT
Terms and licenses: Academic/Nonprofit Terms; Industry Terms: Not Available to Industry
How to cite: pARB (pKD-G2) was a gift from Masato Ohtsuka (Addgene plasmid # 62681 ; http://n2t.net/addgene:62681 ; RRID:Addgene_62681)
