>Addgene plasmid #62681 | pARB (pKD-G2) | addgene partial sequence | sequence record 115724 | FLP-rec 5'-TTCGGCTTCTGGCGTGTGAC-3'
ATGCCTTCTTCTTTTTCCTACAGCTCCTGGGCAACGTGCTGGTTATTGTGCTGTCTCATCATTTTGGCAA
AGAATTGGGATCCACCGGTCGCCACCATGGTGAGCAAGGGCGAGGAGGTCATCAAAGAGTTCATGCGCTT
CAAGGTGCGCATGGAGGGCTCCATGAACGGCCACGAGTTCGAGATCGAGGGCGAGGGCGAGGGCCGCCCC
TACGAGGGCACCCAGACCGCCAAGCTGAAGGTGACCAAGGGCGGCCCCCTGCCCTTCGCCTGGGACATCC
TGTCCCCCCAGTTCATGTACGGCTCCAAGGCGTACGTGAAGCACCCCGCCGACATCCCCGATTACAAGAA
GCTGTCCTTCCCCGAGGGCTTCAAGTGGGAGCGCGTGATGAACTTCGAGGACGGCGGTCTGGTGACCGTG
ACCCAGGACTCCTCCCTGCAGGACGGCACGCTGATCTACAAGGTGAAGATGCGCGGCACCAACTTCCCCC
CCGACGGCCCCGTAATGCAGAAGAAGACCATGGGCTGGGAGGCCTCCACCGAGCGCCTGTACCCCCGCGA
CGGCGTGCTGAAGGGCGAGATCCACCAGGCCCTGAAGCTGAAGGACGGCGGCCACTACCTGGTGGAGTTC
AAGACCATCTACATGGCCAAGAAGCCCGTGCAACTGCCCGGCTACTACTACGTGGACACCAAGCTGGACA
TCACCTCCCACAACGAGGACTACACCATCGTGGAACAGTACGAGCGCTCCGAGGGCCGCCACCACCTGTT
CCTG
