>Addgene plasmid #62681 | pARB (pKD-G2) | addgene partial sequence | sequence record 115953 | SV40pA-R 5'-GAAATTTGTGATGCTATTGC-3'
AGTTAACAACAACAATTGCATTCATTTTATGTTTCAGGTTCAGGGGGAGGTGTGGGAGGTTTTTTAAAGC
AAGTAAAACCTCTACAAATGTGGTATGGCTGATTATGATCTAGAGTCGCGGCCGGCCGCTTTACTTGTAC
AAGAAAGCTGGGTCTAGATATCTCGAGTGCGGCCAGATCTGGGCCATTTGTTCCATGTGAGTGCTAGTAA
CAGGCCTTGTGTCCTGTGTAGTTGTACCAGCTTGTGTCAGTCAGTGGCCAAAACACAAGCTGGAGTACAA
CTACACAGCATACAGCCTTCAGCAAGCCTCCAGGATCCACTGGTCGACTCACTACCTCCCTTTAAACGAT
CGACGGCCACGAAGTGCTTAGCTTACTTGTACAGCTCGTCCATGCCGTACAGGAACAGGTGGTGGCGGCC
CTCGGAGCGCTCGTACTGTTCCACGATGGTGTAGTCCTCGTTGTGGGAGGTGATGTCCAGCTTGGTGTCC
ACGTAGTAGTAGCCGGGCAGTTGCACGGGCTTCTTGGCCATGTAGATGGTCTTGAACTCCACCAGGTAGT
GGCCGCCGTCCTTCAGCTTCAGGGCCTGGTGGATCTCGCCCTTCAGCACGCCGTCGCGGGGGTACAGGCG
CTCGGTGGAGGCCTCCCAGCCCATGGTCTTCTTCTGCATTACGGGGCCGTCGGGGGGGAAGTTGGTGCCG
CGCATCTTCACCTTGTAGATCAGCGTGCCGTCCTGCAGGGAGGAGTCCTGGGTCACGGTCACCAGACCGC
CGTCCTCGAAGTTCATCACGCGCTCCCACTTGAAGCCCTCGG
